Addgene plasmid #103857: pVZ_PcoaT_SQE1_LUP1
Purpose: Heterologous, cobalt-inducible expression of SQE1 and LUP1 from A. thaliana in Synechocystis sp. PCC6803
Depositing lab: Ilka Axmann. Depositing organization: Heinrich-Heine-Universitaet Duesseldorf. Publication: The photosynthetic bacteria Rhodobacter capsulatus and Synechocystis sp. PCC 6803 as new hosts for cyclic plant triterpene biosynthesis. Loeschcke A, Dienst D, Wewer V, Hage-Hulsmann J, Dietsch M, Kranz-Finger S, Huren V, Metzger S, Urlacher VB, Gigolashvili T, Kopriva S, Axmann IM, Drepper T, Jaeger KE. PLoS One. 2017 Dec 27;12(12):e0189816. doi: 10.1371/journal.pone.0189816. eCollection 2017. PubMed 29281679.
Backbone
  Vector backbone: pVZ-spec
  Backbone manufacturer: Sergey V. Shestakov and Anne Karradt and Wolfgang Lockau
  Modifications to backbone: pVZ-spec is a modified version of pVZ321 (Sergey V. Shestakov) made by Anne Karradt in the lab of Wolfgang Lockau.
  Vector type: Bacterial Expression, Synthetic Biology
Growth in bacteria
  Bacterial resistance: Kanamycin and Spectinomycin, 50 & 50 μg/mL
  Growth temperature: 37°C
  Growth strain: DH5alpha
  Copy number: Low Copy
Gene/Insert
  Gene/Insert name: lupeol synthase 1 (alt names: LUP1; At1g78970)
  Species: A. thaliana (mustard weed)
  Mutation: inserted genes are codon optimized. 2nd amino acid of SQE1 changed from Glu to Ala
  Entrez Gene: LUP1 (a.k.a. AT1G78970, ARABIDOPSIS THALIANA LUPEOL SYNTHASE 1, ATLUP1, lupeol synthase 1)
  Promoter: PcoaT (from Synechocystis sp. PCC 6803)
  Cloning method: Gibson Cloning
  Sequencing primers: 5′ unknown
Terms and licenses: Academic/Nonprofit Terms; Industry Terms: Not Available to Industry
Depositor comments: second gene: squalene epoxidase (SQE1) third gene: coaR repressor protein from Synechoccystis sp. PCC6803 growth temperature (37C) referes to E. coli ; in Synechoccystis sp. PCC6803: 30 C
How to cite: pVZ_PcoaT_SQE1_LUP1 was a gift from Ilka Axmann (Addgene plasmid # 103857 ; http://n2t.net/addgene:103857 ; RRID:Addgene_103857)
