[The description below was written by a language model from this plasmid's Addgene catalogue record and pLannotate feature annotations shown in this document.]
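Description:
pVZ_PcoaT_SQE1_LUP1 is a roughly 14.1 kb, low-copy, broad-host-range bacterial expression plasmid built on pVZ-spec, a modified version of the RSF1010-derived vector pVZ321. It carries the RSF1010 oriV together with the RepA, RepB and RepC replication proteins that this origin requires. This self-contained replicon lets the plasmid be maintained both in E. coli, where it is propagated, and in the cyanobacterium Synechocystis sp. PCC 6803, the intended expression host. The RSF1010 oriT and the mobB/mobC mobilisation genes allow transfer by conjugation when a helper conjugative plasmid is present. Selection relies on two markers: a kanamycin resistance gene (aph(3')-Ia, flanked by Tn903 remnants) and an aadA spectinomycin/streptomycin resistance gene associated with class 1 integron-derived sequence.

The payload lies between BioBrick prefix and suffix sequences and was assembled by Gibson cloning. It comprises two codon-optimised Arabidopsis thaliana genes in tandem on the same strand: SQE1 (squalene epoxidase, with its second residue changed from Glu to Ala) followed by LUP1 (lupeol synthase 1). SQE1 oxidises squalene to 2,3-oxidosqualene, which LUP1 cyclises to the triterpene lupeol. Expression is driven by the Synechocystis PcoaT promoter. The depositor notes that the cognate regulator gene coaR is also included, making expression cobalt-inducible. Neither PcoaT nor coaR is annotated in the feature tables, though an unannotated stretch between the BioBrick prefix and SQE1 could accommodate them. Downstream of LUP1 lie short His-tag and T7 gene 10-derived fragments and a T7 terminator; the record does not say whether the His sequence is fused to LUP1. The depositor and NGS sequences differ by only a few nucleotides. The plasmid serves for heterologous cyclic plant triterpene production in a photosynthetic host.
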