Features (pLannotate 1.2.2; 22 found; start..end, strand, type, name):
    428..1243    -  CDS            KanR: aminoglycoside phosphotransferase; aph(3')-Ia; confers resistance to kanamycin in bacteria or G418 (Geneticin®) in eukaryotes
   1428..1706    +  CDS            TRA2_ECOLX (fragment): Protein predicted: Swiss-Prot protein existence level 4. Required for transposition of transposon Tn903. From Escherichia coli.
   2101..2495    -  rep_origin     RSF1010 oriV: replication origin of the broad-host-range plasmid RSF1010; requires the RSF1010 RepA/B/C proteins for replication (Scholz et al., 1989)
   2525..2806    -  CDS            mobC: MOBC_ECOLX - Protein predicted: Swiss-Prot protein existence level 4. This protein is essential to promote the specific transfer of the plasmid in the presence of conjugative plasmids. From Escherichia coli.
   2837..2924    +  oriT           RSF1010 oriT: origin of transfer of the broad-host-range plasmid RSF1010 (Scholz et al., 1989)
   3753..4163    +  CDS            mobB: MOBB2_ECOLX - Protein predicted: Swiss-Prot protein existence level 4. This protein is essential to promote the specific transfer of the plasmid in the presence of conjugative plasmids. From Escherichia coli.
   4163..5134    +  CDS            RSF1010 RepB: replication protein B of the broad-host-range plasmid RSF1010 (Scholz et al., 1989); repB
   5577..5651    +  ncRNA          Plasmid R1162: Accession: RF00043 - R1162-like plasmid antisense RNA
   5645..6484    +  CDS            RSF1010 RepA: replication protein A of the broad-host-range plasmid RSF1010 (Scholz et al., 1989); repA
   6471..7322    +  CDS            RSF1010 RepC: replication protein C of the broad-host-range plasmid RSF1010 (Scholz et al., 1989); repC
   7529..7550    +  misc_feature   BioBrick prefix: BioBrick prefix for parts that do not start with "ATG"
   8746..10338   +  CDS            SQE1: ERG14_ARATH - Also known as DRY2, XF1. Experimental evidence at protein level: Swiss-Prot protein existence level 1. Catalyzes the stereospecific oxidation of squalene to (S)- 2,3-epoxysqualene, and is considered to be a rate-limiting enzyme in steroid biosynthesis. Can produce not only oxidosqualene, but also 2,3:22,23-dioxidosqualene. Main squalene epoxidase in the root. Sqe1 mutants may show defects in membrane lipid rafts, impairing the correct localization of RHD2 NADPH oxidase and the proper polarized production of ROS. From Arabidopsis thaliana (Mouse-ear cress).
  10367..12637   +  CDS            LUP1 (sequence withheld): LUP1_ARATH - Experimental evidence at protein level: Swiss-Prot protein existence level 1. Multifunctional enzyme that converts oxidosqualene to lupeol and 3,20-dihydroxylupane. Minor production of beta-amyrin, germanicol, taraxasterol and psi-taraxasterol. From Arabidopsis thaliana (Mouse-ear cress).
  12662..12679   +  CDS            9xHis (fragment): 9xHis affinity tag
  12689..12738   +  CDS            SET1 (fragment): solubility-enhancement tag derived from T7 phage gene 10B
  12746..12793   +  terminator     T7 terminator: transcription terminator for bacteriophage T7 RNA polymerase
  12824..12843   +  misc_feature   BioBrick suffix: universal suffix for all parts
  12909..13700   -  CDS            SmR: aminoglycoside adenylyltransferase (Murphy, 1985); aadA; confers resistance to spectinomycin and streptomycin
  13707..13763   -  CDS            GmR (fragment): gentamycin acetyltransferase; aacC1; confers resistance to gentamycin
  13939..13962   -  promoter       Pc promoter (fragment): intI1 (promoter lies within the coding sequence); class 1 integron promoter
  13942..4       -  CDS            YPR2_ECOLX (fragment) (across the origin): Protein predicted: Swiss-Prot protein existence level 4. From Escherichia coli.
  14111..287     -  CDS            TRA2_ECOLX (fragment) (across the origin): Protein predicted: Swiss-Prot protein existence level 4. Required for transposition of transposon Tn903. From Escherichia coli.
>Addgene plasmid #103857 | pVZ_PcoaT_SQE1_LUP1 | depositor full sequence | sequence record 196835 | pVZ_PcoaT_SQE1_LUP1 sequence 14120 bps
CTAGAGGATCTGTAATCCGGGCAGCGCAACGGAACATTCATCAGTGTAAAAATGGAATCAATAAAGCCCT
GCGCAGCGCGCAGGGTCAGCCTGAATACGCGTTTAATGACCAGCACAGTCGTGATGGCAAGGTCAGAATA
GCGCTGAGGTCTGCCTCGTGAAGAAGGTGTTGCTGACTCATACCAGGCCTGAATCGCCCCATCATCCAGC
CAGAAAGTGAGGGAGCCACGGTTGATGAGAGCTTTGTTGTAGGTGGACCAGTTGGTGATTTTGAACTTTT
GCTTTGCCACGGAACGGTCTGCGTTGTCGGGAAGATGCGTGATCTGATCCTTCAACTCAGCAAAAGTTCG
ATTTATTCAACAAAGCCGCCGTCCCGTCAAGTCAGCGTAATGCTCTGCCAGTGTTACAACCAATTAACCA
ATTCTGATTAGAAAAACTCATCGAGCATCAAATGAAACTGCAATTTATTCATATCAGGATTATCAATACC
ATATTTTTGAAAAAGCCGTTTCTGTAATGAAGGAGAAAACTCACCGAGGCAGTTCCATAGGATGGCAAGA
TCCTGGTATCGGTCTGCGATTCCGACTCGTCCAACATCAATACAACCTATTAATTTCCCCTCGTCAAAAA
TAAGGTTATCAAGTGAGAAATCACCATGAGTGACGACTGAATCCGGTGAGAATGGCAAAAGCTTATGCAT
TTCTTTCCAGACTTGTTCAACAGGCCAGCCATTACGCTCGTCATCAAAATCACTCGCATCAACCAAACCG
TTATTCATTCGTGATTGCGCCTGAGCGAGACGAAATACGCGATCGCTGTTAAAAGGACAATTACAAACAG
GAATCGAATGCAACCGGCGCAGGAACACTGCCAGCGCATCAACAATATTTTCACCTGAATCAGGATATTC
TTCTAATACCTGGAATGCTGTTTTCCCGGGGATCGCAGTGGTGAGTAACCATGCATCATCAGGAGTACGG
ATAAAATGCTTGATGGTCGGAAGAGGCATAAATTCCGTCAGCCAGTTTAGTCTGACCATCTCATCTGTAA
CATCATTGGCAACGCTACCTTTGCCATGTTTCAGAAACAACTCTGGCGCATCGGGCTTCCCATACAATCG
ATAGATTGTCGCACCTGATTGCCCGACATTATCGCGAGCCCATTTATACCCATATAAATCAGCATCCATG
TTGGAATTTAATCGCGGCCTCGAGCAAGACGTTTCCCGTTGAATATGGCTCATAACACCCCTTGTATTAC
TGTTTATGTAAGCAGACAGTTTTATTGTTCATGATGATATATTTTTATCTTGTGCAATGTAACATCAGAG
ATTTTGAGACACAACGTGGCTTTGTTGAATAAATCGAACTTTTGCTGAGTTGAAGGATCAGATCACGCAT
CTTCCCGACAACGCAGACCGTTCCGTGGCAAAGCAAAAGTTCAAAATCACCAACTGGTCCACCTACAACA
AAGCTCTCATCAACCGTGGCTCCCTCACTTTCTGGCTGGATGATGGGGCGATTCAGGCCTGGTATGAGTC
AGCAACACCTTCTTCACGAGGCAGACCTCAGCGCTATTCTGACCTTGCCATCACGACTGTGCTGGTCATT
AAACGCGTATTCAGGCTGACCCTGCGCGCTGCGCAGGGCTTTATTGATTCCATTTTTACACTGATGAATG
TTCCGTTGCGCTGCCCGGATTACAGCTGAAAGCGACCAGGTGCTCGGCGTGGCAAGACTCGCAGCGAACC
CGTAGAAAGCCATGCTCCAGCCGCCCGCATTGGAGAAATTCTTCAAATTCCCGTTGCACATAGCCCGGCA
ATTCCTTTCCCTGCTCTGCCATAAGCGCAGCGAATGCCGGGTAATACTCGTCAACGATCTGATAGAGAAG
GGTTTGCTCGGGTCGGTGGCTCTGGTAACGACCAGTATCCCGATCCCGGCTGGCCGTCCTGGCCGCCACA
TGAGGCATGTTCCGCGTCCTTGCAATACTGTGTTTACATACAGTCTATCGCTTAGCGGAAAGTTCTTTTA
CCCTCAGCCGAAATGCCTGCCGTTGCTAGACATTGCCAGCCAGTGCCCGTCACTCCCGTACTAACTGTCA
CGAACCCCTGCAATAACTGTCACGCCCCCCTGCAATAACTGTCACGAACCCCTGCAATAACTGTCACGCC
CCCAAACCTGCAAACCCAGCAGGGGCGGGGGCTGGCGGGGTGTTGGAAAAATCCATCCATGATTATCTAA
GAATAATCCACTAGGCGCGGTTATCAGCGCCCTTGTGGGGCGCTGCTGCCCTTGCCCAATATGCCCGGCC
AGAGGCCGGATAGCTGGTCTATTCGCTGCGCTAGGCTACACACCGCCCCACCGCTGCGCGGCAGGGGGAA
AGGCGGGCAAAGCCCGCTAAACCCCACACCAAACCCCGCAGAAATACGCTGGAGCGCTTTTAGCCGCTTT
AGCGGCCTTTCCCCCTACCCGAAGGGTGGGGGCGCGTGTGCAGCCCCGCAGGGCCTGTCTCGGTCGATCA
TTCAGCCCGGCTCATCCTTCTGGCGTGGCGGCAGACCGAACAAGGCGCGGTCGTGGTCGCGTTCAAGGTA
CGCATCCATTGCCGCCATGAGCCGATCCTCCGGCCACTCGCTGCTGTTCACCTTGGCCAAAATCATGGCC
CCCACCAGCACCTTGCGCCTTGTTTCGTTCTTGCGCTCTTGCTGCTGTTCCCTTGCCCGCACCCGCTGAA
TTTCGGCATTGATTCGCGCTCGTTGTTCTTCGAGCTTGGCCAGCCGATCCGCCGCCTTGTTGCTCCCCTT
AACCATCTTGACACCCCATTGTTAATGTGCTGTCTCGTAGGCTATCATGGAGGCACAGCGGCGGCAATCC
CGACCCTACTTTGTAGGGGAGGGCGCACTTACCGGTTTCTCTTCGAGAAACTGGCCTAACGGCCACCCTT
CGGGCGGTGCGCTCTCCGAGGGCCATTGCATGGAGCCGAAAAGCAAAAGCAACAGCGAGGCAGCATGGCG
ATTTATCACCTTACGGCGAAAACCGGCAGCAGGTCGGGCGGCCAATCGGCCAGGGCCAAGGCCGACTACA
TCCAGCGCGAAGGCAAGTATGCCCGCGACATGGATGAAGTCTTGCACGCCGAATCCGGGCACATGCCGGA
GTTCGTCGAGCGGCCCGCCGACTACTGGGATGCTGCCGACCTGTATGAACGCGCCAATGGGCGGCTGTTC
AAGGAGGTCGAATTTGCCCTGCCGGTCGAGCTGACCCTCGACCAGCAGAAGGCGCTGGCGTCCGAGTTCG
CCCAGCACCTGACCGGTGCCGAGCGCCTGCCGTATACGCTGGCCATCCATGCCGGTGGCGGCGAGAACCC
GCACTGCCACCTGATGATCTCCGAGCGGATCAATGACGGCATCGAGCGGCCCGCCGCTCAGTGGTTCAAG
CGGTACAACGGCAAGACCCCGGAGAAGGGCGGGGCACAGAAGACCGAAGCGCTCAAGCCCAAGGCATGGC
TTGAGCAGACCCGCGAGGCATGGGCCGACCATGCCAACCGGGCATTAGAGCGGGCTGGCCACGACGCCCG
CATTGACCACAGAACACTTGAGGCGCAGGGCATCGAGCGCCTGCCCGGTGTTCACCTGGGGCCGAACGTG
GTGGAGATGGAAGGCCGGGGCATCCGCACCGACCGGGCAGACGTGGCCCTGAACATCGACACCGCCAACG
CCCAGATCATCGACTTACAGGAATACCGGGAGGCAATAGACCATGAACGCAATCGACAGAGTGAAGAAAT
CCAGAGGCATCAACGAGTTAGCGGAGCAGATCGAACCGCTGGCCCAGAGCATGGCGACACTGGCCGACGA
AGCCCGGCAGGTCATGAGCCAGACCCAGCAGGCCAGCGAGGCGCAGGCGGCGGAGTGGCTGAAAGCCCAG
CGCCAGACAGGGGCGGCATGGGTGGAGCTGGCCAAAGAGTTGCGGGAGGTAGCCGCCGAGGTGAGCAGCG
CCGCGCAGAGCGCCCGGAGCGCGTCGCGGGGGTGGCACTGGAAGCTATGGCTAACCGTGATGCTGGCTTC
CATGATGCCTACGGTGGTGCTGCTGATCGCATCGTTGCTCTTGCTCGACCTGACGCCACTGACAACCGAG
GACGGCTCGATCTGGCTGCGCTTGGTGGCCCGATGAAGAACGACAGGACTTTGCAGGCCATAGGCCGACA
GCTCAAGGCCATGGGCTGTGAGCGCTTCGATATCGGCGTCAGGGACGCCACCACCGGCCAGATGATGAAC
CGGGAATGGTCAGCCGCCGAAGTGCTCCAGAACACGCCATGGCTCAAGCGGATGAATGCCCAGGGCAATG
ACGTGTATATCAGGCCCGCCGAGCAGGAGCGGCATGGTCTGGTGCTGGTGGACGACCTCAGCGAGTTTGA
CCTGGATGACATGAAAGCCGAGGGCCGGGAGCCTGCCCTGGTAGTGGAAACCAGCCCGAAGAACTATCAG
GCATGGGTCAAGGTGGCCGACGCCGCAGGCGGTGAACTTCGGGGGCAGATTGCCCGGACGCTGGCCAGCG
AGTACGACGCCGACCCGGCCAGCGCCGACAGCCGCCACTATGGCCGCTTGGCGGGCTTCACCAACCGCAA
GGACAAGCACACCACCCGCGCCGGTTATCAGCCGTGGGTGCTGCTGCGTGAATCCAAGGGCAAGACCGCC
ACCGCTGGCCCGGCGCTGGTGCAGCAGGCTGGCCAGCAGATCGAGCAGGCCCAGCGGCAGCAGGAGAAGG
CCCGCAGGCTGGCCAGCCTCGAACTGCCCGAGCGGCAGCTTAGCCGCCACCGGCGCACGGCGCTGGACGA
GTACCGCAGCGAGATGGCCGGGCTGGTCAAGCGCTTCGGTGATGACCTCAGCAAGTGCGACTTTATCGCC
GCGCAGAAGCTGGCCAGCCGGGGCCGCAGTGCCGAGGAAATCGGCAAGGCCATGGCCGAGGCCAGCCCAG
CGCTGGCAGAGCGCAAGCCCGGCCACGAAGCGGATTACATCGAGCGCACCGTCAGCAAGGTCATGGGTCT
GCCCAGCGTCCAGCTTGCGCGGGCCGAGCTGGCACGGGCACCGGCACCCCGCCAGCGAGGCATGGACAGG
GGCGGGCCAGATTTCAGCATGTAGTGCTTGCGTTGGTACTCACGCCTGTTATACTATGAGTACTCACGCA
CAGAAGGGGGTTTTATGGAATACGAAAAAAGCGCTTCAGGGTCGGTCTACCTGATCAAAAGTGACAAGGG
CTATTGGTTGCCCGGTGGCTTTGGTTATACGTCAAACAAGGCCGAGGCTGGCCGCTTTTCAGTCGCTGAT
ATGGCCAGCCTTAACCTTGACGGCTGCACCTTGTCCTTGTTCCGCGAAGACAAGCCTTTCGGCCCCGGCA
AGTTTCTCGGTGACTGATATGAAAGACCAAAAGGACAAGCAGACCGGCGACCTGCTGGCCAGCCCTGACG
CTGTACGCCAAGCGCGATATGCCGAGCGCATGAAGGCCAAAGGGATGCGTCAGCGCAAGTTCTGGCTGAC
CGACGACGAATACGAGGCGCTGCGCGAGTGCCTGGAAGAACTCAGAGCGGCGCAGGGCGGGGGTAGTGAC
CCCGCCAGCGCCTAACCACCAACTGCCTGCAAAGGAGGCAATCAATGGCTACCCATAAGCCTATCAATAT
TCTGGAGGCGTTCGCAGCAGCGCCGCCACCGCTGGACTACGTTTTGCCCAACATGGTGGCCGGTACGGTC
GGGGCGCTGGTGTCGCCCGGTGGTGCCGGTAAATCCATGCTGGCCCTGCAACTGGCCGCACAGATTGCAG
GCGGGCCGGATCTGCTGGAGGTGGGCGAACTGCCCACCGGCCCGGTGATCTACCTGCCCGCCGAAGACCC
GCCCACCGCCATTCATCACCGCCTGCACGCCCTTGGGGCGCACCTCAGCGCCGAGGAACGGCAAGCCGTG
GCTGACGGCCTGCTGATCCAGCCGCTGATCGGCAGCCTGCCCAACATCATGGCCCCGGAGTGGTTCGACG
GCCTCAAGCGCGCCGCCGAGGGCCGCCGCCTGATGGTGCTGGACACGCTGCGCCGGTTCCACATCGAGGA
AGAAAACGCCAGCGGCCCCATGGCCCAGGTCATCGGTCGCATGGAGGCCATCGCCGCCGATACCGGGTGC
TCTATCGTGTTCCTGCACCATGCCAGCAAGGGCGCGGCCATGATGGGCGCAGGCGACCAGCAGCAGGCCA
GCCGGGGCAGCTCGGTACTGGTCGATAACATCCGCTGGCAGTCCTACCTGTCGAGCATGACCAGCGCCGA
GGCCGAGGAATGGGGTGTGGACGACGACCAGCGCCGGTTCTTCGTCCGCTTCGGTGTGAGCAAGGCCAAC
TATGGCGCACCGTTCGCTGATCGGTGGTTCAGGCGGCATGACGGCGGGGTGCTCAAGCCCGCCGTGCTGG
AGAGGCAGCGCAAGAGCAAGGGGGTGCCCCGTGGTGAAGCCTAAGAACAAGCACAGCCTCAGCCACGTCC
GGCACGACCCGGCGCACTGTCTGGCCCCCGGCCTGTTCCGTGCCCTCAAGCGGGGCGAGCGCAAGCGCAG
CAAGCTGGACGTGACGTATGACTACGGCGACGGCAAGCGGATCGAGTTCAGCGGCCCGGAGCCGCTGGGC
GCTGATGATCTGCGCATCCTGCAAGGGCTGGTGGCCATGGCTGGGCCTAATGGCCTAGTGCTTGGCCCGG
AACCCAAGACCGAAGGCGGACGGCAGCTCCGGCTGTTCCTGGAACCCAAGTGGGAGGCCGTCACCGCTGA
ATGCCATGTGGTCAAAGGTAGCTATCGGGCGCTGGCAAAGGAAATCGGGGCAGAGGTCGATAGTGGTGGG
GCGCTCAAGCACATACAGGACTGCATCGAGCGCCTTTGGAAGGTATCCATCATCGCCCAGAATGGCCGCA
AGCGGCAGGGGTTTCGGCTGCTGTCGGAGTACGCCAGCGACGAGGCGGACGGGCGCCTGTACGTGGCCCT
GAACCCCTTGATCGCGCAGGCCGTCATGGGTGGCGGCCAGCATGTGCGCATCAGCATGGACGAGGTGCGG
GCGCTGGACAGCGAAACCGCCCGCCTGCTGCACCAGCGGCTGTGTGGCTGGATCGACCCCGGCAAAACCG
GCAAGGCTTCCATAGATACCTTGTGCGGCTATGTCTGGCCGTCAGAGGCCAGTGGTTCGACCATGCGCAA
GCGCCGCCAGCGGGTGCGCGAGGCGTTGCCGGAGCTGGTCGCGCTGGGCTGGACGGTAACCGAGTTCGCG
GCGGGCAAGTACGACATCACCCGGCCCAAGGCGGCAGGCTGACCCCCCCCACTCTATTGTAAACAAGACA
TTTTTATCTTTTATATTCAATGGCTTATTTTCCTGCTAATTGGTAATACCATGAAAAATACCATGCTCAG
AAAAGGCTTAACAATATTTTGAAAAATTGCCTACTGAGCGCTGCCGCACAGCTCCATAGGCCGCTTTCCT
GGCTTTGCTTCCAGATGTATGCTCTTCTGCTCCTGCATGAATTCGCGGCCGCTTCTAGAGACTAAAGACA
AGTGAGATAGCAGTGGCAATCTGGCTTTGCAATCAATGTTTCCACTAAAGCGTTTAGCGTTACTGCGGCT
AGAAGTCCTCCACCGAGGCTCCCCTGAATGGTGATATGGGGAATGGGACTGGTCATCAGTCGTCGTTTTG
CCCCCGGAGCATGACTAAAACCGATCGGCATTCCGATCACAAGAGCCGGCTGAATATGTTGTTGCTCTAT
CAGCTTACAGGCAGTGAGTAAAACAGAAGGGGCATAGCCGATCGCCAGCACACATCCTTGGGGAATCTGT
TGTAACCGCTGTTGCCAATGGTCATGGTGCCAAAAAGCTTGCTCGGCTTCCCTAAGCCCTGTGATGTGAG
GGTCGTCAATCAGCGTTTTAACCGTACATCCTAAATGAGCTAACCGAGTTTGATCAAGAGCCGCAGCCAC
AACCGGAACATCGGTGACGACTGGACACCCTGCTTTCAGTGCATCTCGTGCCGAGGCGATCGCTCCCTGA
CTCAATCGAACGGCGTTTACCAAGCTAACATCACCACAGGCCAGCACTAATTGATGTAGTAAGTGAATGG
TAATTTCAGAGTAAGCCGATAAATCCGGTAGCAGGTGTTTGAGGGATTCCTGAAAGGCTTCTGGATGAGT
TGTTGTCTCCGCATCTAGGTTCGTCCACAACTGATCGAGTTTTCCTAACCCCTCCTGGACATCCACATCA
AGCTGTTTCAGTTGGGCCAGAGCTTCCGCTTGGGTAATCTGGCAACTCTGGTCGCGTCCCAGTAATCCTT
CTAAAGCAGATGCGGTTTGGCGGAGTCGAGTAATCTGCTGAATCACAGCCTGATATTGCTGTTGCAACTG
CACCATTAGGGTGGGATCAAGGCTCTCTTCAGAATGGCTATCCAGCAGTTGCCGAATATGAGACAACTGA
AAGCCCTGCTGTTTGAGGGCAATGACTCGTTGGAGCCGTTGTACGTCCTGCTGAGTATAAAGGCGGTAGT
TGCCCTCTGAGCGTTGAACGGGGGGAAGCAATCCCAGGGTGTGGTAATGGCGCACCATGCGAGGCGTAAC
GCCACCTCCCACTGCATCTGTGAGTTCTTTAATCGTTAAGTGATTAGTCTTCATCCCTTTAGTTTACTCA
AAACCTTGACATTGACACTAATGTTAAGGTTTAGGCTGAGAAGGTAAAAATCCAAGTTAAAAAGCATGGC
TAGCCAGCTGTGGAACTGGATCCTGCCGCTGCTGATCAGCAGCCTGCTGATCAGCTTCGTGGCGTTCTAT
GGCTTCTTCGTGAAACCGAAACGCAACGGCCTGCGCCATGATCGCAAAACCGTGAGCACCGTGACCAGCG
ATGTGGGCAGCGTGAACATCACCGGCGATACCGTGGCGGATGTGATCGTGGTGGGCGCGGGCGTGGCGGG
CAGCGCGCTGGCGTATACCCTGGGCAAAGATAAACGCCGCGTGCATGTGATCGAACGCGATCTGAGCGAA
CCGGATCGCATCGTGGGCGAACTGCTGCAGCCGGGCGGCTATCTGAAACTGCTGGAACTGGGCATCGAAG
ATTGCGTGGAAGAAATCGATGCGCAGCGCGTGTATGGCTATGCGCTGTTCAAAAACGGCAAACGCATCCG
CCTGGCGTATCCGCTGGAAAAATTCCATGAAGATGTGAGCGGCCGCAGCTTCCATAACGGCCGCTTCATC
CAGCGCATGCGCGAAAAAGCGGCGAGCCTGCCGAACGTGCAGCTGGAACAGGGCACCGTGCTGAGCCTGC
TGGAAGAAAACGGCACCATCAAAGGCGTGCGCTATAAAAACAAAGCGGGCGAAGAACAGACCGCGTTCGC
GGCGCTGACCATCGTGTGCGATGGCTGCTTCAGCAACCTGCGCCGCAGCCTGTGCAACCCGCAGGTGGAA
GTGCCGAGCTGCTTCGTGGGCCTGGTGCTGGAAAACTGCAACCTGCCGTATGCGAACCATGGCCATGTGG
TGCTGGCGGATCCGAGCCCGATCCTGATGTATCCGATCAGCAGCACCGAAGTGCGCTGCCTGGTGGATGT
GCCGGGCCAGAAAGTGCCGAGCATCGCGAACGGCGAAATGAAAAACTATCTGAAAACCGTGGTGGCGCCG
CAGATGCCGCATGAAGTGTATGATAGCTTCATCGCGGCGGTGGATAAAGGCAACATCAAAAGCATGCCGA
ACCGCAGCATGCCGGCGAGCCCGTATCCGACCCCGGGCGCGCTGCTGATGGGCGATGCGTTCAACATGCG
CCATCCGCTGACCGGCGGCGGCATGACCGTGGCGCTGGCGGATATCGTGGTGCTGCGCAACCTGCTGCGC
CCGCTGCGCGATCTGAGCGATGGCGCGAGCCTGTGCAAATATCTGGAGAGCTTCTATACCCTGCGCAAAC
CGGTGGCGGCGACCATCAACACCCTGGCGAACGCGCTGTATCAGGTGTTCTGCAGCAGCGAAAACGAAGC
GCGCAACGAAATGCGCGAAGCGTGCTTCGATTATCTGGGCCTGGGCGGCATGTGCACCAGCGGCCCGGTG
AGCCTGCTGAGCGGCCTGAACCCGCGCCCGCTGACCCTGGTGTGCCATTTCTTCGCGGTGGCGGTGTATG
GCGTGATCCGCCTGCTGATCCCGTTCCCGAGCCCGAAACGCATCTGGCTGGGCGCGAAACTGATCAGCGG
CGCGAGCGGCATCATCTTCCCGATCATCAAAGCGGAAGGCGTGCGCCAGATGTTCTTCCCGGCGACCGTG
CCGGCGTATTATTATAAAGCGCCGACCGTGGGCGAAACCAAATGCAGCTAAACGCGTAAAAGAGGAGAAA
TACTAG
[2271 nt withheld, positions 10367-12637]
TAAAAGCTTGCGGCCGCACTCGAGCACCACCACCACCACCACTGAGATCCGGCTGCTAACAAAGCCCGAA
AGGAAGCTGAGTTGGCTGCTGCCACCGCTGAGCAATAACTAGCATAACCCCTTGGGGCCTCTAAACGGGT
CTTGAGGGGTTTTTTGCTGAAAGGAGGAACTATATCCGGATTGGCGACTAGTAGCGGCCGCTGCAGTCGA
CTCTAGAGCTTGAGTTAAGCCGCGCCGCGAAGCGGCGTCGGCTTGAACGAATTGTTAGACATTATTTGCC
GACTACCTTGGTGATCTCGCCTTTCACGTAGTGGACAAATTCTTCCAACTGATCTGCGCGCGAGGCCAAG
CGATCTTCTTCTTGTCCAAGATAAGCCTGTCTAGCTTCAAGTATGACGGGCTGATACTGGGCCGGCAGGC
GCTCCATTGCCCAGTCGGCAGCGACATCCTTCGGCGCGATTTTGCCGGTTACTGCGCTGTACCAAATGCG
GGACAACGTAAGCACTACATTTCGCTCATCGCCAGCCCAGTCGGGCGGCGAGTTCCATAGCGTTAAGGTT
TCATTTAGCGCCTCAAATAGATCCTGTTCAGGAACCGGATCAAAGAGTTCCTCCGCCGCTGGACCTACCA
AGGCAACGCTATGTTCTCTTGCTTTTGTCAGCAAGATAGCCAGATCAATGTCGATCGTGGCTGGCTCGAA
GATACCTGCAAGAATGTCATTGCGCTGCCATTCTCCAAATTGCAGTTCGCGCTTAGCTGGATAACGCCAC
GGAATGATGTCGTCGTGCACAACAATGGTGACTTCTACAGCGCGGAGAATCTCGCTCTCTCCAGGGGAAG
CCGAAGTTTCCAAAAGGTCGTTGATCAAAGCTCGCCGCGTTGTTTCATCAAGCCTTACGGTCACCGTAAC
CAGCAAATCAATATCACTGTGTGGCTTCAGGCCGCCATCCACTGCGGAGCCGTACAAATGTACGGCCAGC
AACGTCGGTTCGAGATGGCGCTCGATGACGCCAACTACCTCTGATAGTTGAGTCGATACTTCGGCGATCA
CCGCTTCCCTCATGATGTTTAACTTTGTTTTAGGGCGACTGCCCTGCTGCGTAACATCGTTGCTGCTCCA
TAACATCAAACATCGACCCACGGCGTAACGCGCTTGCTGCTTGGATGCCCGAGGCATAGACTGTACCCCA
AAAAAACAGTCATAACAAGCCATGAAAACCGCCACTGCGCCGTTACCACCGCTGCGTTCGGTCAAGGTTC
TGGACCAGTTGCGTGAGCGCATACGCTACTTGCATTACAGCTTACGAACCGAACAGGCTTATGTCCACTG
GGTTCGTGCCTTCATCCGTTTCCACGGTGTGCGTCACCCGGCAACCTTGGGCAGCAGCGAAGTCGAGGCA
TTTCTGTCCTGGCTGGCGAACGAGCGCAAGGTTTCGGTCTCCACGCATCGTCAGGCATTGGCGGCCTTGC
TGTTCTTCTAGAT
