Features (pLannotate 1.2.2; 22 found; start..end, strand, type, name):
    428..1243    -  CDS            KanR: aminoglycoside phosphotransferase; aph(3')-Ia; confers resistance to kanamycin in bacteria or G418 (Geneticin®) in eukaryotes
   1428..1706    +  CDS            TRA2_ECOLX (fragment): Protein predicted: Swiss-Prot protein existence level 4. Required for transposition of transposon Tn903. From Escherichia coli.
   2101..2495    -  rep_origin     RSF1010 oriV: replication origin of the broad-host-range plasmid RSF1010; requires the RSF1010 RepA/B/C proteins for replication (Scholz et al., 1989)
   2525..2806    -  CDS            mobC: MOBC_ECOLX - Protein predicted: Swiss-Prot protein existence level 4. This protein is essential to promote the specific transfer of the plasmid in the presence of conjugative plasmids. From Escherichia coli.
   2837..2924    +  oriT           RSF1010 oriT: origin of transfer of the broad-host-range plasmid RSF1010 (Scholz et al., 1989)
   3753..4163    +  CDS            mobB: MOBB2_ECOLX - Protein predicted: Swiss-Prot protein existence level 4. This protein is essential to promote the specific transfer of the plasmid in the presence of conjugative plasmids. From Escherichia coli.
   4163..5134    +  CDS            RSF1010 RepB: replication protein B of the broad-host-range plasmid RSF1010 (Scholz et al., 1989); repB
   5577..5651    +  ncRNA          Plasmid R1162: Accession: RF00043 - R1162-like plasmid antisense RNA
   5645..6484    +  CDS            RSF1010 RepA: replication protein A of the broad-host-range plasmid RSF1010 (Scholz et al., 1989); repA
   6471..7322    +  CDS            RSF1010 RepC (fragment): replication protein C of the broad-host-range plasmid RSF1010 (Scholz et al., 1989); repC
   7529..7550    +  misc_feature   BioBrick prefix: BioBrick prefix for parts that do not start with "ATG"
   8746..10338   +  CDS            SQE1: ERG14_ARATH - Also known as DRY2, XF1. Experimental evidence at protein level: Swiss-Prot protein existence level 1. Catalyzes the stereospecific oxidation of squalene to (S)- 2,3-epoxysqualene, and is considered to be a rate-limiting enzyme in steroid biosynthesis. Can produce not only oxidosqualene, but also 2,3:22,23-dioxidosqualene. Main squalene epoxidase in the root. Sqe1 mutants may show defects in membrane lipid rafts, impairing the correct localization of RHD2 NADPH oxidase and the proper polarized production of ROS. From Arabidopsis thaliana (Mouse-ear cress).
  10367..12637   +  CDS            LUP1 (sequence withheld): LUP1_ARATH - Experimental evidence at protein level: Swiss-Prot protein existence level 1. Multifunctional enzyme that converts oxidosqualene to lupeol and 3,20-dihydroxylupane. Minor production of beta-amyrin, germanicol, taraxasterol and psi-taraxasterol. From Arabidopsis thaliana (Mouse-ear cress).
  12662..12679   +  CDS            9xHis (fragment): 9xHis affinity tag
  12689..12738   +  CDS            SET1 (fragment): solubility-enhancement tag derived from T7 phage gene 10B
  12746..12793   +  terminator     T7 terminator: transcription terminator for bacteriophage T7 RNA polymerase
  12824..12843   +  misc_feature   BioBrick suffix: universal suffix for all parts
  12909..13700   -  CDS            SmR: aminoglycoside adenylyltransferase (Murphy, 1985); aadA; confers resistance to spectinomycin and streptomycin
  13707..13763   -  CDS            GmR (fragment): gentamycin acetyltransferase; aacC1; confers resistance to gentamycin
  13939..13962   -  promoter       Pc promoter (fragment): intI1 (promoter lies within the coding sequence); class 1 integron promoter
  13942..1       -  CDS            YPR2_ECOLX (fragment) (across the origin): Protein predicted: Swiss-Prot protein existence level 4. From Escherichia coli.
  14102..287     -  CDS            TRA2_ECOLX (fragment) (across the origin): Protein predicted: Swiss-Prot protein existence level 4. Required for transposition of transposon Tn903. From Escherichia coli.
>Addgene plasmid #103857 | pVZ_PcoaT_SQE1_LUP1 | addgene full sequence | sequence record 217123 | Addgene NGS Result
CTAGAGGATCTGTAATCCGGGCAGCGCAACGGAACATTCATCAGTGTAAAAATGGAATCAATAAAGCCCT
GCGCAGCGCGCAGGGTCAGCCTGAATACGCGTTTAATGACCAGCACAGTCGTGATGGCAAGGTCAGAATA
GCGCTGAGGTCTGCCTCGTGAAGAAGGTGTTGCTGACTCATACCAGGCCTGAATCGCCCCATCATCCAGC
CAGAAAGTGAGGGAGCCACGGTTGATGAGAGCTTTGTTGTAGGTGGACCAGTTGGTGATTTTGAACTTTT
GCTTTGCCACGGAACGGTCTGCGTTGTCGGGAAGATGCGTGATCTGATCCTTCAACTCAGCAAAAGTTCG
ATTTATTCAACAAAGCCGCCGTCCCGTCAAGTCAGCGTAATGCTCTGCCAGTGTTACAACCAATTAACCA
ATTCTGATTAGAAAAACTCATCGAGCATCAAATGAAACTGCAATTTATTCATATCAGGATTATCAATACC
ATATTTTTGAAAAAGCCGTTTCTGTAATGAAGGAGAAAACTCACCGAGGCAGTTCCATAGGATGGCAAGA
TCCTGGTATCGGTCTGCGATTCCGACTCGTCCAACATCAATACAACCTATTAATTTCCCCTCGTCAAAAA
TAAGGTTATCAAGTGAGAAATCACCATGAGTGACGACTGAATCCGGTGAGAATGGCAAAAGCTTATGCAT
TTCTTTCCAGACTTGTTCAACAGGCCAGCCATTACGCTCGTCATCAAAATCACTCGCATCAACCAAACCG
TTATTCATTCGTGATTGCGCCTGAGCGAGACGAAATACGCGATCGCTGTTAAAAGGACAATTACAAACAG
GAATCGAATGCAACCGGCGCAGGAACACTGCCAGCGCATCAACAATATTTTCACCTGAATCAGGATATTC
TTCTAATACCTGGAATGCTGTTTTCCCGGGGATCGCAGTGGTGAGTAACCATGCATCATCAGGAGTACGG
ATAAAATGCTTGATGGTCGGAAGAGGCATAAATTCCGTCAGCCAGTTTAGTCTGACCATCTCATCTGTAA
CATCATTGGCAACGCTACCTTTGCCATGTTTCAGAAACAACTCTGGCGCATCGGGCTTCCCATACAATCG
ATAGATTGTCGCACCTGATTGCCCGACATTATCGCGAGCCCATTTATACCCATATAAATCAGCATCCATG
TTGGAATTTAATCGCGGCCTCGAGCAAGACGTTTCCCGTTGAATATGGCTCATAACACCCCTTGTATTAC
TGTTTATGTAAGCAGACAGTTTTATTGTTCATGATGATATATTTTTATCTTGTGCAATGTAACATCAGAG
ATTTTGAGACACAACGTGGCTTTGTTGAATAAATCGAACTTTTGCTGAGTTGAAGGATCAGATCACGCAT
CTTCCCGACAACGCAGACCGTTCCGTGGCAAAGCAAAAGTTCAAAATCACCAACTGGTCCACCTACAACA
AAGCTCTCATCAACCGTGGCTCCCTCACTTTCTGGCTGGATGATGGGGCGATTCAGGCCTGGTATGAGTC
AGCAACACCTTCTTCACGAGGCAGACCTCAGCGCTATTCTGACCTTGCCATCACGACTGTGCTGGTCATT
AAACGCGTATTCAGGCTGACCCTGCGCGCTGCGCAGGGCTTTATTGATTCCATTTTTACACTGATGAATG
TTCCGTTGCGCTGCCCGGATTACAGCTGAAAGCGACCAGGTGCTCGGCGTGGCAAGACTCGCAGCGAACC
CGTAGAAAGCCATGCTCCAGCCGCCCGCATTGGAGAAATTCTTCAAATTCCCGTTGCACATAGCCCGGCA
ATTCCTTTCCCTGCTCTGCCATAAGCGCAGCGAATGCCGGGTAATACTCGTCAACGATCTGATAGAGAAG
GGTTTGCTCGGGTCGGTGGCTCTGGTAACGACCAGTATCCCGATCCCGGCTGGCCGTCCTGGCCGCCACA
TGAGGCATGTTCCGCGTCCTTGCAATACTGTGTTTACATACAGTCTATCGCTTAGCGGAAAGTTCTTTTA
CCCTCAGCCGAAATGCCTGCCGTTGCTAGACATTGCCAGCCAGTGCCCGTCACTCCCGTACTAACTGTCA
CGAACCCCTGCAATAACTGTCACGCCCCCCTGCAATAACTGTCACGAACCCCTGCAATAACTGTCACGCC
CCCAAACCTGCAAACCCAGCAGGGGCGGGGGCTGGCGGGGTGTTGGAAAAATCCATCCATGATTATCTAA
GAATAATCCACTAGGCGCGGTTATCAGCGCCCTTGTGGGGCGCTGCTGCCCTTGCCCAATATGCCCGGCC
AGAGGCCGGATAGCTGGTCTATTCGCTGCGCTAGGCTACACACCGCCCCACCGCTGCGCGGCAGGGGGAA
AGGCGGGCAAAGCCCGCTAAACCCCACACCAAACCCCGCAGAAATACGCTGGAGCGCTTTTAGCCGCTTT
AGCGGCCTTTCCCCCTACCCGAAGGGTGGGGGCGCGTGTGCAGCCCCGCAGGGCCTGTCTCGGTCGATCA
TTCAGCCCGGCTCATCCTTCTGGCGTGGCGGCAGACCGAACAAGGCGCGGTCGTGGTCGCGTTCAAGGTA
CGCATCCATTGCCGCCATGAGCCGATCCTCCGGCCACTCGCTGCTGTTCACCTTGGCCAAAATCATGGCC
CCCACCAGCACCTTGCGCCTTGTTTCGTTCTTGCGCTCTTGCTGCTGTTCCCTTGCCCGCACCCGCTGAA
TTTCGGCATTGATTCGCGCTCGTTGTTCTTCGAGCTTGGCCAGCCGATCCGCCGCCTTGTTGCTCCCCTT
AACCATCTTGACACCCCATTGTTAATGTGCTGTCTCGTAGGCTATCATGGAGGCACAGCGGCGGCAATCC
CGACCCTACTTTGTAGGGGAGGGCGCACTTACCGGTTTCTCTTCGAGAAACTGGCCTAACGGCCACCCTT
CGGGCGGTGCGCTCTCCGAGGGCCATTGCATGGAGCCGAAAAGCAAAAGCAACAGCGAGGCAGCATGGCG
ATTTATCACCTTACGGCGAAAACCGGCAGCAGGTCGGGCGGCCAATCGGCCAGGGCCAAGGCCGACTACA
TCCAGCGCGAAGGCAAGTATGCCCGCGACATGGATGAAGTCTTGCACGCCGAATCCGGGCACATGCCGGA
GTTCGTCGAGCGGCCCGCCGACTACTGGGATGCTGCCGACCTGTATGAACGCGCCAATGGGCGGCTGTTC
AAGGAGGTCGAATTTGCCCTGCCGGTCGAGCTGACCCTCGACCAGCAGAAGGCGCTGGCGTCCGAGTTCG
CCCAGCACCTGACCGGTGCCGAGCGCCTGCCGTATACGCTGGCCATCCATGCCGGTGGCGGCGAGAACCC
GCACTGCCACCTGATGATCTCCGAGCGGATCAATGACGGCATCGAGCGGCCCGCCGCTCAGTGGTTCAAG
CGGTACAACGGCAAGACCCCGGAGAAGGGCGGGGCACAGAAGACCGAAGCGCTCAAGCCCAAGGCATGGC
TTGAGCAGACCCGCGAGGCATGGGCCGACCATGCCAACCGGGCATTAGAGCGGGCTGGCCACGACGCCCG
CATTGACCACAGAACACTTGAGGCGCAGGGCATCGAGCGCCTGCCCGGTGTTCACCTGGGGCCGAACGTG
GTGGAGATGGAAGGCCGGGGCATCCGCACCGACCGGGCAGACGTGGCCCTGAACATCGACACCGCCAACG
CCCAGATCATCGACTTACAGGAATACCGGGAGGCAATAGACCATGAACGCAATCGACAGAGTGAAGAAAT
CCAGAGGCATCAACGAGTTAGCGGAGCAGATCGAACCGCTGGCCCAGAGCATGGCGACACTGGCCGACGA
AGCCCGGCAGGTCATGAGCCAGACCCAGCAGGCCAGCGAGGCGCAGGCGGCGGAGTGGCTGAAAGCCCAG
CGCCAGACAGGGGCGGCATGGGTGGAGCTGGCCAAAGAGTTGCGGGAGGTAGCCGCCGAGGTGAGCAGCG
CCGCGCAGAGCGCCCGGAGCGCGTCGCGGGGGTGGCACTGGAAGCTATGGCTAACCGTGATGCTGGCTTC
CATGATGCCTACGGTGGTGCTGCTGATCGCATCGTTGCTCTTGCTCGACCTGACGCCACTGACAACCGAG
GACGGCTCGATCTGGCTGCGCTTGGTGGCCCGATGAAGAACGACAGGACTTTGCAGGCCATAGGCCGACA
GCTCAAGGCCATGGGCTGTGAGCGCTTCGATATCGGCGTCAGGGACGCCACCACCGGCCAGATGATGAAC
CGGGAATGGTCAGCCGCCGAAGTGCTCCAGAACACGCCATGGCTCAAGCGGATGAATGCCCAGGGCAATG
ACGTGTATATCAGGCCCGCCGAGCAGGAGCGGCATGGTCTGGTGCTGGTGGACGACCTCAGCGAGTTTGA
CCTGGATGACATGAAAGCCGAGGGCCGGGAGCCTGCCCTGGTAGTGGAAACCAGCCCGAAGAACTATCAG
GCATGGGTCAAGGTGGCCGACGCCGCAGGCGGTGAACTTCGGGGGCAGATTGCCCGGACGCTGGCCAGCG
AGTACGACGCCGACCCGGCCAGCGCCGACAGCCGCCACTATGGCCGCTTGGCGGGCTTCACCAACCGCAA
GGACAAGCACACCACCCGCGCCGGTTATCAGCCGTGGGTGCTGCTGCGTGAATCCAAGGGCAAGACCGCC
ACCGCTGGCCCGGCGCTGGTGCAGCAGGCTGGCCAGCAGATCGAGCAGGCCCAGCGGCAGCAGGAGAAGG
CCCGCAGGCTGGCCAGCCTCGAACTGCCCGAGCGGCAGCTTAGCCGCCACCGGCGCACGGCGCTGGACGA
GTACCGCAGCGAGATGGCCGGGCTGGTCAAGCGCTTCGGTGATGACCTCAGCAAGTGCGACTTTATCGCC
GCGCAGAAGCTGGCCAGCCGGGGCCGCAGTGCCGAGGAAATCGGCAAGGCCATGGCCGAGGCCAGCCCAG
CGCTGGCAGAGCGCAAGCCCGGCCACGAAGCGGATTACATCGAGCGCACCGTCAGCAAGGTCATGGGTCT
GCCCAGCGTCCAGCTTGCGCGGGCCGAGCTGGCACGGGCACCGGCACCCCGCCAGCGAGGCATGGACAGG
GGCGGGCCAGATTTCAGCATGTAGTGCTTGCGTTGGTACTCACGCCTGTTATACTATGAGTACTCACGCA
CAGAAGGGGGTTTTATGGAATACGAAAAAAGCGCTTCAGGGTCGGTCTACCTGATCAAAAGTGACAAGGG
CTATTGGTTGCCCGGTGGCTTTGGTTATACGTCAAACAAGGCCGAGGCTGGCCGCTTTTCAGTCGCTGAT
ATGGCCAGCCTTAACCTTGACGGCTGCACCTTGTCCTTGTTCCGCGAAGACAAGCCTTTCGGCCCCGGCA
AGTTTCTCGGTGACTGATATGAAAGACCAAAAGGACAAGCAGACCGGCGACCTGCTGGCCAGCCCTGACG
CTGTACGCCAAGCGCGATATGCCGAGCGCATGAAGGCCAAAGGGATGCGTCAGCGCAAGTTCTGGCTGAC
CGACGACGAATACGAGGCGCTGCGCGAGTGCCTGGAAGAACTCAGAGCGGCGCAGGGCGGGGGTAGTGAC
CCCGCCAGCGCCTAACCACCAACTGCCTGCAAAGGAGGCAATCAATGGCTACCCATAAGCCTATCAATAT
TCTGGAGGCGTTCGCAGCAGCGCCGCCACCGCTGGACTACGTTTTGCCCAACATGGTGGCCGGTACGGTC
GGGGCGCTGGTGTCGCCCGGTGGTGCCGGTAAATCCATGCTGGCCCTGCAACTGGCCGCACAGATTGCAG
GCGGGCCGGATCTGCTGGAGGTGGGCGAACTGCCCACCGGCCCGGTGATCTACCTGCCCGCCGAAGACCC
GCCCACCGCCATTCATCACCGCCTGCACGCCCTTGGGGCGCACCTCAGCGCCGAGGAACGGCAAGCCGTG
GCTGACGGCCTGCTGATCCAGCCGCTGATCGGCAGCCTGCCCAACATCATGGCCCCGGAGTGGTTCGACG
GCCTCAAGCGCGCCGCCGAGGGCCGCCGCCTGATGGTGCTGGACACGCTGCGCCGGTTCCACATCGAGGA
AGAAAACGCCAGCGGCCCCATGGCCCAGGTCATCGGTCGCATGGAGGCCATCGCCGCCGATACCGGGTGC
TCTATCGTGTTCCTGCACCATGCCAGCAAGGGCGCGGCCATGATGGGCGCAGGCGACCAGCAGCAGGCCA
GCCGGGGCAGCTCGGTACTGGTCGATAACATCCGCTGGCAGTCCTACCTGTCGAGCATGACCAGCGCCGA
GGCCGAGGAATGGGGTGTGGACGACGACCAGCGCCGGTTCTTCGTCCGCTTCGGTGTGAGCAAGGCCAAC
TATGGCGCACCGTTCGCTGATCGGTGGTTCAGGCGGCATGACGGCGGGGTGCTCAAGCCCGCCGTGCTGG
AGAGGCAGCGCAAGAGCAAGGGGGTGCCCCGTGGTGAAGCCTAAGAACAAGCACAGCCTCAGCCACGTCC
GGCACGACCCGGCGCACTGTCTGGCCCCCGGCCTGTTCCGTGCCCTCAAGCGGGGCGAGCGCAAGCGCAG
CAAGCTGGACGTGACGTATGACTACGGCGACGGCAAGCGGATCGAGTTCAGCGGCCCGGAGCCGCTGGGC
GCTGATGATCTGCGCATCCTGCAAGGGCTGGTGGCCATGGCTGGGCCTAATGGCCTAGTGCTTGGCCCGG
AACCCAAGACCGAAGGCGGACGGCAGCTCCGGCTGTTCCTGGAACCCAAGTGGGAGGCCGTCACCGCTGA
TGCCATGGTGGTCAAAGGTAGCTATCGGGCGCTGGCAAAGGAAATCGGGGCAGAGGTCGATAGTGGTGGG
GCGCTCAAGCACATACAGGACTGCATCGAGCGCCTTTGGAAGGTATCCATCATCGCCCAGAATGGCCGCA
AGCGGCAGGGGTTTCGGCTGCTGTCGGAGTACGCCAGCGACGAGGCGGACGGGCGCCTGTACGTGGCCCT
GAACCCCTTGATCGCGCAGGCCGTCATGGGTGGCGGCCAGCATGTGCGCATCAGCATGGACGAGGTGCGG
GCGCTGGACAGCGAAACCGCCCGCCTGCTGCACCAGCGGCTGTGTGGCTGGATCGACCCCGGCAAAACCG
GCAAGGCTTCCATAGATACCTTGTGCGGCTATGTCTGGCCGTCAGAGGCCAGTGGTTCGACCATGCGCAA
GCGCCGCCAGCGGGTGCGCGAGGCGTTGCCGGAGCTGGTCGCGCTGGGCTGGACGGTAACCGAGTTCGCG
GCGGGCAAGTACGACATCACCCGGCCCAAGGCGGCAGGCTGACCCCCCCCACTCTATTGTAAACAAGACA
TTTTTATCTTTTATATTCAATGGCTTATTTTCCTGCTAATTGGTAATACCATGAAAAATACCATGCTCAG
AAAAGGCTTAACAATATTTTGAAAAATTGCCTACTGAGCGCTGCCGCACAGCTCCATAGGCCGCTTTCCT
GGCTTTGCTTCCAGATGTATGCTCTTCTGCTCCTGCATGAATTCGCGGCCGCTTCTAGAGACTAAAGACA
AGTGAGATAGCAGTGGCAATCTGGCTTTGCAATCAATGTTTCCACTAAAGCGTTTAGCGTTACTGCGGCT
AGAAGTCCTCCACCGAGGCTCCCCTGAATGGTGATATGGGGAATGGGACTGGTCATCAGTCGTCGTTTTG
CCCCCGGAGCATGACTAAAACCGATCGGCATTCCGATCACAAGAGCCGGCTGAATATGTTGTTGCTCTAT
CAGCTTACAGGCAGTGAGTAAAACAGAAGGGGCATAGCCGATCGCCAGCACACATCCTTGGGGAATCTGT
TGTAACCGCTGTTGCCAATGGTCATGGTGCCAAAAAGCTTGCTCGGCTTCCCTAAGCCCTGTGATGTGAG
GGTCGTCAATCAGCGTTTTAACCGTACATCCTAAATGAGCTAACCGAGTTTGATCAAGAGCCGCAGCCAC
AACCGGAACATCGGTGACGACTGGACACCCTGCTTTCAGTGCATCTCGTGCCGAGGCGATCGCTCCCTGA
CTCAATCGAACGGCGTTTACCAAGCTAACATCACCACAGGCCAGCACTAATTGATGTAGTAAGTGAATGG
TAATTTCAGAGTAAGCCGATAAATCCGGTAGCAGGTGTTTGAGGGATTCCTGAAAGGCTTCTGGATGAGT
TGTTGTCTCCGCATCTAGGTTCGTCCACAACTGATCGAGTTTTCCTAACCCCTCCTGGACATCCACATCA
AGCTGTTTCAGTTGGGCCAGAGCTTCCGCTTGGGTAATCTGGCAACTCTGGTCGCGTCCCAGTAATCCTT
CTAAAGCAGATGCGGTTTGGCGGAGTCGAGTAATCTGCTGAATCACAGCCTGATATTGCTGTTGCAACTG
CACCATTAGGGTGGGATCAAGGCTCTCTTCAGAATGGCTATCCAGCAGTTGCCGAATATGAGACAACTGA
AAGCCCTGCTGTTTGAGGGCAATGACTCGTTGGAGCCGTTGTACGTCCTGCTGAGTATAAAGGCGGTAGT
TGCCCTCTGAGCGTTGAACGGGGGGAAGCAATCCCAGGGTGTGGTAATGGCGCACCATGCGAGGCGTAAC
GCCACCTCCCACTGCATCTGTGAGTTCTTTAATCGTTAAGTGATTAGTCTTCATCCCTTTAGTTTACTCA
AAACCTTGACATTGACACTAATGTTAAGGTTTAGGCTGAGAAGGTAAAAATCCAAGTTAAAAAGCATGGC
TAGCCAGCTGTGGAACTGGATCCTGCCGCTGCTGATCAGCAGCCTGCTGATCAGCTTCGTGGCGTTCTAT
GGCTTCTTCGTGAAACCGAAACGCAACGGCCTGCGCCATGATCGCAAAACCGTGAGCACCGTGACCAGCG
ATGTGGGCAGCGTGAACATCACCGGCGATACCGTGGCGGATGTGATCGTGGTGGGCGCGGGCGTGGCGGG
CAGCGCGCTGGCGTATACCCTGGGCAAAGATAAACGCCGCGTGCATGTGATCGAACGCGATCTGAGCGAA
CCGGATCGCATCGTGGGCGAACTGCTGCAGCCGGGCGGCTATCTGAAACTGCTGGAACTGGGCATCGAAG
ATTGCGTGGAAGAAATCGATGCGCAGCGCGTGTATGGCTATGCGCTGTTCAAAAACGGCAAACGCATCCG
CCTGGCGTATCCGCTGGAAAAATTCCATGAAGATGTGAGCGGCCGCAGCTTCCATAACGGCCGCTTCATC
CAGCGCATGCGCGAAAAAGCGGCGAGCCTGCCGAACGTGCAGCTGGAACAGGGCACCGTGCTGAGCCTGC
TGGAAGAAAACGGCACCATCAAAGGCGTGCGCTATAAAAACAAAGCGGGCGAAGAACAGACCGCGTTCGC
GGCGCTGACCATCGTGTGCGATGGCTGCTTCAGCAACCTGCGCCGCAGCCTGTGCAACCCGCAGGTGGAA
GTGCCGAGCTGCTTCGTGGGCCTGGTGCTGGAAAACTGCAACCTGCCGTATGCGAACCATGGCCATGTGG
TGCTGGCGGATCCGAGCCCGATCCTGATGTATCCGATCAGCAGCACCGAAGTGCGCTGCCTGGTGGATGT
GCCGGGCCAGAAAGTGCCGAGCATCGCGAACGGCGAAATGAAAAACTATCTGAAAACCGTGGTGGCGCCG
CAGATGCCGCATGAAGTGTATGATAGCTTCATCGCGGCGGTGGATAAAGGCAACATCAAAAGCATGCCGA
ACCGCAGCATGCCGGCGAGCCCGTATCCGACCCCGGGCGCGCTGCTGATGGGCGATGCGTTCAACATGCG
CCATCCGCTGACCGGCGGCGGCATGACCGTGGCGCTGGCGGATATCGTGGTGCTGCGCAACCTGCTGCGC
CCGCTGCGCGATCTGAGCGATGGCGCGAGCCTGTGCAAATATCTGGAGAGCTTCTATACCCTGCGCAAAC
CGGTGGCGGCGACCATCAACACCCTGGCGAACGCGCTGTATCAGGTGTTCTGCAGCAGCGAAAACGAAGC
GCGCAACGAAATGCGCGAAGCGTGCTTCGATTATCTGGGCCTGGGCGGCATGTGCACCAGCGGCCCGGTG
AGCCTGCTGAGCGGCCTGAACCCGCGCCCGCTGACCCTGGTGTGCCATTTCTTCGCGGTGGCGGTGTATG
GCGTGATCCGCCTGCTGATCCCGTTCCCGAGCCCGAAACGCATCTGGCTGGGCGCGAAACTGATCAGCGG
CGCGAGCGGCATCATCTTCCCGATCATCAAAGCGGAAGGCGTGCGCCAGATGTTCTTCCCGGCGACCGTG
CCGGCGTATTATTATAAAGCGCCGACCGTGGGCGAAACCAAATGCAGCTAAACGCGTAAAAGAGGAGAAA
TACTAG
[2271 nt withheld, positions 10367-12637]
TAAAAGCTTGCGGCCGCACTCGAGCACCACCACCACCACCACTGAGATCCGGCTGCTAACAAAGCCCGAA
AGGAAGCTGAGTTGGCTGCTGCCACCGCTGAGCAATAACTAGCATAACCCCTTGGGGCCTCTAAACGGGT
CTTGAGGGGTTTTTTGCTGAAAGGAGGAACTATATCCGGATTGGCGACTAGTAGCGGCCGCTGCAGTCGA
CTCTAGAGCTTGAGTTAAGCTGCGCCGCGAAGCGGCGTCGGCTTGAACGAATTGTTAGACATTATTTGCC
GACTACCTTGGTGATCTCGCCTTTCACGTAGTGGACAAATTCTTCCAACTGATCTGCGCGCGAGGCCAAG
CGATCTTCTTCTTGTCCAAGATAAGCCTGTCTAGCTTCAAGTATGACGGGCTGATACTGGGCCGGCAGGC
GCTCCATTGCCCAGTCGGCAGCGACATCCTTCGGCGCGATTTTGCCGGTTACTGCGCTGTACCAAATGCG
GGACAACGTAAGCACTACATTTCGCTCATCGCCAGCCCAGTCGGGCGGCGAGTTCCATAGCGTTAAGGTT
TCATTTAGCGCCTCAAATAGATCCTGTTCAGGAACCGGATCAAAGAGTTCCTCCGCCGCTGGACCTACCA
AGGCAACGCTATGTTCTCTTGCTTTTGTCAGCAAGATAGCCAGATCAATGTCGATCGTGGCTGGCTCGAA
GATACCTGCAAGAATGTCATTGCGCTGCCATTCTCCAAATTGCAGTTCGCGCTTAGCTGGATAACGCCAC
GGAATGATGTCGTCGTGCATAACAATGGTGACTTCTACAGCGCGGAGAATCTCGCTCTCTCCAGGGGAAG
CCGAAGTTTCCAAAAGGTCGTTGATCAAAGCTCGCCGCGTTGTTTCATCAAGCCTTACGGTCACCGTAAC
CAGCAAATCAATATCACTGTGTGGCTTCAGGCCGCCATCCACTGCGGAGCCGTACAAATGTACGGCCAGC
AACGTCGGTTCGAGATGGCGCTCGATGACGCCAACTACCTCTGATAGTTGAGTCGATACTTCGGCGATCA
CCGCTTCCCTCATGATGTTTAACTTTGTTTTAGGGCGACTGCCCTGCTGCGTAACATCGTTGCTGCTCCA
TAACATCAAACATCGACCCACGGCGTAACGCGCTTGCTGCTTGGATGCCCGAGGCATAGACTGTACCCCA
AAAAAACAGTCATAACAAGCCATGAAAACCGCCACTGCGCCGTTACCACCGCTGCGTTCGGTCAAGGTTC
TGGACCAGTTGCGTGAGCGCATACGCTACTTGCATTACAGCTTACGAACCGAACAGGCTTATGTCCACTG
GGTTCGTGCCTTCATCCGTTTCCACAGTGTGCGTCACCCGGCAACCTTGGGCAGCAGCGAAGTCGAGGCA
TTTCTGTCCTGGCTGGCGAACGAGCGCAAGGTTTCGGTCTCCACGCATCGTCAGGCATTGGCGGCCTTGC
TGTTCTT
